>Addgene plasmid #201335 | Diffusive 41kDa | addgene full sequence | sequence record 399091 | Addgene NGS Result
GGTCATTAGTTCATAGCCCATATATGGAGTTCCGCGTTACATAACTTACGGTAAATGGCCCGCCTGGCTG
ACCGCCCAACGACCCCCGCCCATTGACGTCAATAATGACGTATGTTCCCATAGTAACGCCAATAGGGACT
TTCCATTGACGTCAATGGGTGGAGTATTTACGGTAAACTGCCCACTTGGCAGTACATCAAGTGTATCATA
TGCCAAGTACGCCCCCTATTGACGTCAATGACGGTAAATGGCCCGCCTGGCATTATGCCCAGTACATGAC
CTTATGGGACTTTCCTACTTGGCAGTACATCTACGTATTAGTCATCGCTATTACCATGGTGATGCGGTTT
TGGCAGTACATCAATGGGCGTGGATAGCGGTTTGACTCACGGGGATTTCCAAGTCTCCACCCCATTGACG
TCAATGGGAGTTTGTTTTGGCACCAAAATCAACGGGACTTTCCAAAATGTCGTAACAACTCCGCCCCATT
GACGCAAATGGGCGGTAGGCGTGTACGGTGGGAGGTCTATATAAGCAGAGCTGGTTTAGTGAACCGTCAG
ATCCGCTAGCGCTACCGGTCGCCACCATGGTGAGCAAGGGCGAGGAGCTGTTCACCGGGGTGGTGCCCAT
CCTGGTCGAGCTGGACGGCGACGTAAACGGCCACAAGTTCAGCGTGTCCGGCGAGGGCGAGGGCGATGCC
ACCTACGGCAAGCTGACCCTGAAGTTCATCTGCACCACCGGCAAGCTGCCCGTGCCCTGGCCCACCCTCG
TGACCACCCTGACCTACGGCGTGCAGTGCTTCAGCCGCTACCCCGACCACATGAAGCAGCACGACTTCTT
CAAGTCCGCCATGCCCGAAGGCTACGTCCAGGAGCGCACCATCTTCTTCAAGGACGACGGCAACTACAAG
ACCCGCGCCGAGGTGAAGTTCGAGGGCGACACCCTGGTGAACCGCATCGAGCTGAAGGGCATCGACTTCA
AGGAGGACGGCAACATCCTGGGGCACAAGCTGGAGTACAACTACAACAGCCACAACGTCTATATCATGGC
CGACAAGCAGAAGAACGGCATCAAGGTGAACTTCAAGATCCGCCACAACATCGAGGACGGCAGCGTGCAG
CTCGCCGACCACTACCAGCAGAACACCCCCATCGGCGACGGCCCCGTGCTGCTGCCCGACAACCACTACC
TGAGCACCCAGTCCGCCCTGAGCAAAGACCCCAACGAGAAGCGCGATCACATGGTCCTGCTGGAGTTCGT
GACCGCCGCCGGGATCACTCTCGGCATGGACGAGCTGTACAAGAAGCTTGCTCAACAAAATGCTTTTTAT
CAAGTCTTAAATATGCCTAACTTAAATGCTGATCAACGCAATGGTTTTATCCAAAGCCTTAAAGATGATC
CAAGCCAAAGTGCTAACGTTTTAGGTGAAGCTCAAAAACTTAATGACTCTCAAGCTCCAAAAGCTGATGC
GCAACAAAATAACTTCAACAAAGATCAACAAAGCGCCTTCTATGAAATCTTGAACATGCCTAACTTAAAC
GAAGCGCAACGTAACGGCTTCATTCAAAGTCTTAAAGACGACCCAAGCCAAAGCACTAACGTTTTAGGTG
AAGCTAAAAAATTAAACGAATCTCAAGCACCGAAAGCTGATAACAATTAAGTCGACCCGGGTATCCGTAT
GATGTGCCTGACTACGCATGATATCTCGAGCACCACCACCACCACCACTGAGATCCGGCTGCTAACAAAG
CCCGAAAGGAAGCTGAGTTGGCTGCTGCCACCGCTGAGCAATAACTAGCATAACCCCTTGGGGCCTCTAA
ACGGGTCTTGAGGGGTTTTTTGCTGAAAGGAGGAACTATATCCGGATGTGGTTTGTCCAAACTCATCAAT
GTATCTTAACGCGTAAATTGTAAGCGTTAATATTTTGTTAAAATTCGCGTTAAATTTTTGTTAAATCAGC
TCATTTTTTAACCAATAGGCCGAAATCGGCAAAATCCCTTATAAATCAAAAGAATAGACCGAGATAGGGT
[37 nt withheld, positions 2031-2067]
AAAGAACGTGGACTCCAACGTCAAAGG
[49 nt withheld, positions 2095-2143]
T
[91 nt withheld, positions 2145-2235]
G
[124 nt withheld, positions 2237-2360]
CAGGTGGCACTTTTCGGGGAAATGTGCGCGGAACCCCTATTTGTTTATTTTTCTAAATACATTCAAATAT
GTATCCGCTCATGAGACAATAACCCTGATAAATGCTTCAATAATATTGAAAAAGGAAGAGTCCTGAGGCG
GAAAGAACCAGCTGTGGAATGTGTGTCAGTTAGGGTGTGGAAAGTCCCCAGGCTCCCCAGCAGGCAGAAG
TATGCAAAGCATGCATCTCAATTAGTCAGCAACCAGGTGTGGAAAGTCCCCAGGCTCCCCAGCAGGCAGA
AGTATGCAAAGCATGCATCTCAATTAGTCAGCAACCATAGTCCCGCCCCTAACTCCGCCCATCCCGCCCC
TAACTCCGCCCAGTTCCGCCCATTCTCCGCCCCATGGCTGACTAATTTTTTTTATTTATGCAGAGGCCGA
GGCCGCCTCGGCCTCTGAGCTATTCCAGAAGTAGTGAGGAGGCTTTTTTGGAGGCCTAGGCTTTTGCAAA
GATCGATCAAGAGACAGGATGAGGATCGTTTCGCATGATTGAACAAGATGGATTGCACGCAGGTTCTCCG
GCCGCTTGGGTGGAGAGGCTATTCGGCTATGACTGGGCACAACAGACAATCGGCTGCTCTGATGCCGCCG
TGTTCCGGCTGTCAGCGCAGGGGCGCCCGGTTCTTTTTGTCAAGACCGACCTGTCCGGTGCCCTGAATGA
ACTGCAAGACGAGGCAGCGCGGCTATCGTGGCTGGCCACGACGGGCGTTCCTTGCGCAGCTGTGCTCGAC
GTTGTCACTGAAGCGGGAAGGGACTGGCTGCTATTGGGCGAAGTGCCGGGGCAGGATCTCCTGTCATCTC
ACCTTGCTCCTGCCGAGAAAGTATCCATCATGGCTGATGCAATGCGGCGGCTGCATACGCTTGATCCGGC
TACCTGCCCATTCGACCACCAAGCGAAACATCGCATCGAGCGAGCACGTACTCGGATGGAAGCCGGTCTT
GTCGATCAGGATGATCTGGACGAAGAGCATCAGGGGCTCGCGCCAGCCGAACTGTTCGCCAGGCTCAAGG
CGAGCATGCCCGACGGCGAGGATCTCGTCGTGACCCATGGCGATGCCTGCTTGCCGAATATCATGGTGGA
AAATGGCCGCTTTTCTGGATTCATCGACTGTGGCCGGCTGGGTGTGGCGGACCGCTATCAGGACATAGCG
TTGGCTACCCGTGATATTGCTGAAGAGCTTGGCGGCGAATGGGCTGACCGCTTCCTCGTGCTTTACGGTA
TCGCCGCTCCCGATTCGCAGCGCATCGCCTTCTATCGCCTTCTTGACGAGTTCTTCTGAGCGGGACTCTG
GGGTTCGAAATGACCGACCAAGCGACGCCCAACCTGCCATCACGAGATTTCGATTCCACCGCCGCCTTCT
ATGAAAGGTTGGGCTTCGGAATCGTTTTCCGGGACGCCGGCTGGATGATCCTCCAGCGCGGGGATCTCAT
GCTGGAGTTCTTCGCCCACCCTAGGGGGAGGCTAACTGAAACACGGAAGGAGACAATACCGGAAGGAACC
CGCGCTATGACGGCAATAAAAAGACAGAATAAAACGCACGGTGTTGGGTCGTTTGTTCATAAACGCGGGG
TTCGGTCCCAGGGCTGGCACTCTGTCGATACCCCACCGAGACCCCATTGGGGCCAATACGCCCGCGTTTC
TTCCTTTTCCCCACCCCACCCCCCAAGTTCGGGTGAAGGCCCAGGGCTCGCAGCCAACGTCGGGGCGGCA
GGCCCTGCCATAGCCTCAGGTTACTCATATATACTTTAGATTGATTTAAAACTTCATTTTTAATTTAAAA
GGATCTAGGTGAAGATCCTTTTTGATAATCTCATGACCAAAATCCCTTAACGTGAGTTTTCGTTCCACTG
AGCGTCAGACCCCGTAGAAAAGATCAAAGGATCTTCTTGAGATCCTTTTTTTCTGCGCGTAATCTGCTGC
TTGCAAACAAAAAAACCACCGCTACCAGCGGTGGTTTGTTTGCCGGATCAAGAGCTACCAACTCTTTTTC
CGAAGGTAACTGGCTTCAGCAGAGCGCAGATACCAAATACTGTTCTTCTAGTGTAGCCGTAGTTAGGCCA
CCACTTCAAGAACTCTGTAGCACCGCCTACATACCTCGCTCTGCTAATCCTGTTACCAGTGGCTGCTGCC
AGTGGCGATAAGTCGTGTCTTACCGGGTTGGACTCAAGACGATAGTTACCGGATAAGGCGCAGCGGTCGG
GCTGAACGGGGGGTTCGTGCACACAGCCCAGCTTGGAGCGAACGACCTACACCGAACTGAGATACCTACA
GCGTGAGCTATGAGAAAGCGCCACGCTTCCCGAAGGGAGAAAGGCGGACAGGTATCCGGTAAGCGGCAGG
GTCGGAACAGGAGAGCGCACGAGGGAGCTTCCAGGGGGAAACGCCTGGTATCTTTATAGTCCTGTCGGGT
TTCGCCACCTCTGACTTGAGCGTCGATTTTTGTGATGCTCGTCAGGGGGGCGGAGCCTATGGAAAAACGC
CAGCAACGCGGCCTTTTTACGGTTCCTGGCCTTTTGCTGGCCTTTTGCTCACATGTTCTTTCCTGCGTTA
TCCCCTGATTCTGTGGATAACCGTATTACCGCCATGCATTAGTTATTAATAGTAATCAATTACGG
Features (pLannotate 1.2.2; 17 found; start..end, strand, type, name):
     35..338     +  enhancer       CMV enhancer: human cytomegalovirus immediate early enhancer
    339..542     +  promoter       CMV promoter: human cytomegalovirus (CMV) immediate early promoter
    587..1303    +  CDS            EGFP: EGFP is a basic (constitutively fluorescent) green fluorescent protein published in 1996, derived from Aequorea victoria. It is reported to be a rapidly-maturing weak dimer with moderate acid sensitivity.
   1259..1657    +  CDS            spa (fragment): SPA_STAAM - Experimental evidence at protein level: Swiss-Prot protein existence level 1. Plays a role in the inhibition of the host innate and adaptive immune responses. Possesses five immunoglobulin-binding domains that capture both the fragment crystallizable region (Fc region) and the Fab region (part of Ig that identifies antigen) of immunoglobulins (By similarity). In turn, Staphylococcus aureus is protected from phagocytic killing via inhibition of Ig Fc region. In addition, the host elicited B-cell response is prevented due to a decrease of antibody-secreting cell proliferation that en
   1711..1728    +  CDS            9xHis (fragment): 9xHis affinity tag
   1738..1787    +  CDS            SET1 (fragment): solubility-enhancement tag derived from T7 phage gene 10B
   1795..1842    +  terminator     T7 terminator: transcription terminator for bacteriophage T7 RNA polymerase
   1867..1898    +  polyA_signal   SV40 poly(A) signal (fragment): SV40 polyadenylation signal
   1932..2360    -  rep_origin     f1 ori (sequence partly withheld): f1 bacteriophage origin of replication; arrow indicates direction of (+) strand synthesis
   2387..2491    +  promoter       AmpR promoter: bla
   2493..2850    +  promoter       SV40 promoter: SV40 enhancer and early promoter
   2885..3679    +  CDS            NeoR/KanR: aminoglycoside phosphotransferase from Tn5; aph(3')-II (or nptII); confers resistance to neomycin, kanamycin, and G418 (Geneticin®)
   3700..3852    +  CDS            ble (fragment): BLE_KLEPN - Experimental evidence at protein level: Swiss-Prot protein existence level 1. Binding protein with a strong affinity to the bleomycin family of antibiotics. Binds to CL990; an antimitotic-antibiotic compound. From Klebsiella pneumoniae.
   3911..3958    +  polyA_signal   HSV TK poly(A) signal: herpes simplex virus thymidine kinase polyadenylation signal (Cole and Stacy, 1985)
   4049..4065    -  polyA_signal   bGH poly(A) signal (fragment): bovine growth hormone polyadenylation signal
   4287..4875    +  rep_origin     ori: high-copy-number ColE1/pMB1/pBR322/pUC origin of replication
   4990..5015    +  enhancer       CMV enhancer (fragment): human cytomegalovirus immediate early enhancer
