[The description below was written by a language model from this plasmid's Addgene catalogue record and pLannotate feature annotations shown in this document.]
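Description:
Diffusive 41kDa is a mammalian expression plasmid built on the pEGFP-C3 backbone that encodes a synthetic fusion, EGFP-2PrA, intended as a probe for nucleocytoplasmic transport. The roughly 5 kb plasmid replicates in E. coli at high copy from a ColE1/pUC-type origin and also carries an f1 origin. Selection relies on a single NeoR/KanR (Tn5 aminoglycoside phosphotransferase) cassette placed behind tandem bacterial (AmpR/bla) and SV40 early promoters and ended by the HSV TK polyadenylation signal. This arrangement gives kanamycin resistance in bacteria and can give G418 resistance in mammalian cells.

The payload is driven by the human CMV immediate-early enhancer and promoter. EGFP sits at the N-terminus and is followed in the same orientation by a fragment of Staphylococcus aureus protein A (spa); the "2PrA" in the insert name suggests two protein A domains, although the feature table only annotates a single spa fragment. Downstream, the annotation picks up a short histidine-tag fragment, a partial SET1 solubility-tag match and a T7 terminator, probably remnants of a bacterial expression vector carried in with the insert. The record does not show whether these lie within the translated reading frame. Only a fragment of the SV40 poly(A) signal is annotated after the cassette.

No nuclear localisation or export signal is annotated. Together with the name, this implies an inert fluorescent protein of about 41 kDa that crosses nuclear pores by passive diffusion. Its nuclear-to-cytoplasmic distribution can be imaged in live cells to report passive transport, for example in studies of how mechanical force on the nucleus affects transport.
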