Addgene plasmid #201335: Diffusive 41kDa
Purpose: Nucleocytoplasmic transport probe
Depositing lab: Pere Roca-Cusachs. Publication: Mechanical force application to the nucleus regulates nucleocytoplasmic transport. Andreu I, Granero-Moya I, Chahare NR, Clein K, Molina-Jordan M, Beedle AEM, Elosegui-Artola A, Abenza JF, Rossetti L, Trepat X, Raveh B, Roca-Cusachs P. Nat Cell Biol. 2022 Jun;24(6):896-905. doi: 10.1038/s41556-022-00927-7. Epub 2022 Jun 9. PubMed 35681009.
Backbone
  Vector backbone: pEGFP-C3
  Vector type: Mammalian Expression
Growth in bacteria
  Bacterial resistance: Kanamycin, 50 μg/mL
  Growth temperature: 37°C
  Growth strain: DH5alpha
  Copy number: High Copy
Gene/Insert
  Gene/Insert name: EGFP-2PrA
  Species: Synthetic
  Cloning method: Ligation Independent Cloning
Terms and licenses: Academic/Nonprofit Terms; Industry Terms: Not Available to Industry
Depositor comments: Internal lab code: IG025/P278
How to cite: Diffusive 41kDa was a gift from Pere Roca-Cusachs (Addgene plasmid # 201335 ; http://n2t.net/addgene:201335 ; RRID:Addgene_201335)
